>Addgene plasmid #159288 | pKLV2-U6gRNA5(gKAT7-A10)-PGKpuro2ABFP-W | addgene full sequence | sequence record 313308 | Addgene NGS Result
CGGGGCGGGCGCCCGAAGGTCCTCCGGAGGCCCGGCATTCTGCACGCTTCAAAAGCGCACGTCTGCCGCG
CTGTTCTCCTCTTCCTCATCTCCGGGCCTTTCGACCTGCATCCATCTAGATCTCGAGCAGCTGAAGCTTA
CCATGACCGAGTACAAGCCCACGGTGCGCCTCGCCACCCGCGACGACGTCCCCAGGGCCGTACGCACCCT
CGCCGCCGCGTTCGCCGACTACCCCGCCACGCGCCACACCGTCGATCCGGACCGCCACATCGAGCGGGTC
ACCGAGCTGCAAGAACTCTTCCTCACGCGCGTCGGGCTCGACATCGGCAAGGTGTGGGTCGCGGACGACG
GCGCCGCGGTGGCGGTCTGGACCACGCCGGAGAGCGTCGAAGCGGGGGCGGTGTTCGCCGAGATCGGCCC
GCGCATGGCCGAGTTGAGCGGTTCCCGGCTGGCCGCGCAGCAACAGATGGAAGGCCTCCTGGCGCCGCAC
CGGCCCAAGGAGCCCGCGTGGTTCCTGGCCACCGTCGGCGTCTCGCCCGACCACCAGGGCAAGGGTCTGG
GCAGCGCCGTCGTGCTCCCCGGAGTGGAGGCGGCCGAGCGCGCCGGGGTGCCCGCCTTCCTGGAGACCTC
CGCGCCCCGCAACCTCCCCTTCTACGAGCGGCTCGGCTTCACCGTCACCGCCGACGTCGAGGTGCCCGAA
GGACCGCGCACCTGGTGCATGACCCGCAAGCCCGGTGCCGGCGGCGGGTCCGGAGGAGAGGGCAGAGGAA
GTCTCCTAACATGCGGTGACGTGGAGGAGAATCCTGGCCCAATGAGCGAGCTGATTAAGGAGAACATGCA
CATGAAGCTGTACATGGAGGGCACCGTGGACAACCATCACTTCAAGTGCACATCCGAGGGCGAAGGCAAG
CCCTACGAGGGCACCCAGACCATGAGAATCAAGGTGGTCGAGGGCGGCCCTCTCCCCTTCGCCTTCGACA
TCCTGGCTACTAGCTTCCTCTACGGCAGCAAGACCTTCATCAACCACACCCAGGGCATCCCCGACTTCTT
CAAGCAGTCCTTCCCTGAGGGCTTCACATGGGAGAGAGTCACCACATACGAGGACGGGGGCGTGCTGACC
GCTACCCAGGACACCAGCCTCCAGGACGGCTGCCTCATCTACAACGTCAAGATCAGAGGGGTGAACTTCA
CATCCAACGGCCCTGTGATGCAGAAGAAAACACTCGGCTGGGAGGCCTTCACCGAGACGCTGTACCCCGC
TGACGGCGGCCTGGAAGGCAGAAACGACATGGCCCTGAAGCTCGTGGGCGGGAGCCATCTGATCGCAAAC
ATCAAGACCACATATAGATCCAAGAAACCCGCTAAGAACCTCAAGATGCCTGGCGTCTACTATGTGGACT
ACAGACTGGAAAGAATCAAGGAGGCCAACAACGAGACCTACGTCGAGCAGCACGAGGTGGCAGTGGCCAG
ATACTGCGACCTCCCTAGCAAACTGGGGCACAAGCTTAATTGAGCGGCCGCTCAACCTCTGGATTACAAA
ATTTGTGAAAGATTGACTGGTATTCTTAACTATGTTGCTCCTTTTACGCTATGTGGATACGCTGCTTTAA
TGCCTTTGTATCATGCTATTGCTTCCCGTATGGCTTTCATTTTCTCCTCCTTGTATAAATCCTGGTTGCT
GTCTCTTTATGAGGAGTTGTGGCCCGTTGTCAGGCAACGTGGCGTGGTGTGCACTGTGTTTGCTGACGCA
ACCCCCACTGGTTGGGGCATTGCCACCACCTGTCAGCTCCTTTCCGGGACTTTCGCTTTCCCCCTCCCTA
TTGCCACGGCGGAACTCATCGCCGCCTGCCTTGCCCGCTGCTGGACAGGGGCTCGGCTGTTGGGCACTGA
CAATTCCGTGGTGTTGTCGGGGAAATCATCGTCCTTTCCTTGGCTGCTCGCCTGTGTTGCCACCTGGATT
CTGCGCGGGACGTCCTTCTGCTACGTCCCTTCGGCCCTCAATCCAGCGGACCTTCCTTCCCGCGGCCTGC
TGCCGGCTCTGCGGCCTCTTCCGCGTCTACGCCTTCGCCCTCAGACGAGTCGGATCTCCCTTTGGGCCGC
CTCCCCGCAGGTACCTTTAAGACCAATGACTTACAAGGCAGCTGTAGATCTTAGCCACTTTTTAAAAGAA
AAGGGGGGACTGGAAGGGCTAATTCACTCCCAAAGAAGTCAAGATCTGCTTTTTGCCTGTACTGGGTCTC
TCTGGTTAGACCAGAGTCTCTCTGGTTAGACCAGATCTGAGCCTGGGAGCTCTCTGGCTAACTAGGGAAC
CCACTGCTTAAGCCTCAATAAAGCTTGCCTTGAGTGCTTCAAGTAGTGTGTGCCCGTCTGTTGTGTGACT
CTGGTAACTAGAGATCCCTCAGACCCTTTTAGTCAGTGTGGAAAATCTCTAGCAGTTTAAACCCGCTGAT
CAGCCTCGACTGTGCCTTCTAGTTGCCAGCCATCTGTTGTTTGCCCCTCCCCCGTGCCTTCCTTGACCCT
GGAAGGTGCCACTCCCACTGTCCTTTCCTAATAAAATGAGGAAATTGCATCGCATTGTCTGAGTAGGTGT
CATTCTATTCTGGGGGGTGGGGTGGGGCAGGACAGCAAGGGGGAGGATTGGGAAGTCAATAGCAGGCATG
CTGGGGATGCGGTGGGCTCTATGGGCGGCCGTTAATTAAGCTTTTGTTCCCTTTAGTGAGGGTTAATTGC
GCGCTTGGCGTAATCATGGTCATAGCTGTTTCCTGTGTGAAATTGTTATCCGCTCACAATTCCACACAAC
ATACGAGCCGGGAGCATAAAGTGTAAAGCCTGGGGTGCCTAATGAGTGAGCTAACTCACATTAATTGCGT
TGCGCTCACTGCCCGCTTTCCAGTCGGGAAACCTGTCGTGCCAGCTGCATTAATGAATCGGCCAACGCGC
GGGGAGAGGCGGTTTGCGTATTGGGCGCTCTTCCGCTTCCTCGCTCACTGACTCGCTGCGCTCGGTCGTT
CGGCTGCGGCGAGCGGTATCAGCTCACTCAAAGGCGGTAATACGGTTATCCACAGAATCAGGGGATAACG
CAGGAAAGAACATGTGAGCAAAAGGCCAGCAAAAGGCCAGGAACCGTAAAAAGGCCGCGTTGCTGGCGTT
TTTCCATAGGCTCCGCCCCCCTGACGAGCATCACAAAAATCGACGCTCAAGTCAGAGGTGGCGAAACCCG
ACAGGACTATAAAGATACCAGGCGTTTCCCCCTGGAAGCTCCCTCGTGCGCTCTCCTGTTCCGACCCTGC
CGCTTACCGGATACCTGTCCGCCTTTCTCCCTTCGGGAAGCGTGGCGCTTTCTCATAGCTCACGCTGTAG
GTATCTCAGTTCGGTGTAGGTCGTTCGCTCCAAGCTGGGCTGTGTGCACGAACCCCCCGTTCAGCCCGAC
CGCTGCGCCTTATCCGGTAACTATCGTCTTGAGTCCAACCCGGTAAGACACGACTTATCGCCACTGGCAG
CAGCCACTGGTAACAGGATTAGCAGAGCGAGGTATGTAGGCGGTGCTACAGAGTTCTTGAAGTGGTGGCC
TAACTACGGCTACACTAGAAGAACAGTATTTGGTATCTGCGCTCTGCTGAAGCCAGTTACCTTCGGAAAA
AGAGTTGGTAGCTCTTGATCCGGCAAACAAACCACCGCTGGTAGCGGTGGTTTTTTTGTTTGCAAGCAGC
AGATTACGCGCAGAAAAAAAGGATCTCAAGAAGATCCTTTGATCTTTTCTACGGGGTCTGACGCTCAGTG
GAACGAAAACTCACGTTAAGGGATTTTGGTCATGAGATTATCAAAAAGGATCTTCACCTAGATCCTTTTA
AATTAAAAATGAAGTTTTAAATCAATCTAAAGTATATATGAGTAAACTTGGTCTGACAGTTACCAATGCT
TAATCAGTGAGGCACCTATCTCAGCGATCTGTCTATTTCGTTCATCCATAGTTGCCTGACTCCCCGTCGT
GTAGATAACTACGATACGGGAGGGCTTACCATCTGGCCCCAGTGCTGCAATGATACCGCGAGACCCACGC
TCACCGGCTCCAGATTTATCAGCAATAAACCAGCCAGCCGGAAGGGCCGAGCGCAGAAGTGGTCCTGCAA
CTTTATCCGCCTCCATCCAGTCTATTAATTGTTGCCGGGAAGCTAGAGTAAGTAGTTCGCCAGTTAATAG
TTTGCGCAACGTTGTTGCCATTGCTACAGGCATCGTGGTGTCACGCTCGTCGTTTGGTATGGCTTCATTC
AGCTCCGGTTCCCAACGATCAAGGCGAGTTACATGATCCCCCATGTTGTGCAAAAAAGCGGTTAGCTCCT
TCGGTCCTCCGATCGTTGTCAGAAGTAAGTTGGCCGCAGTGTTATCACTCATGGTTATGGCAGCACTGCA
TAATTCTCTTACTGTCATGCCATCCGTAAGATGCTTTTCTGTGACTGGTGAGTACTCAACCAAGTCATTC
TGAGAATAGTGTATGCGGCGACCGAGTTGCTCTTGCCCGGCGTCAATACGGGATAATACCGCGCCACATA
GCAGAACTTTAAAAGTGCTCATCATTGGAAAACGTTCTTCGGGGCGAAAACTCTCAAGGATCTTACCGCT
GTTGAGATCCAGTTCGATGTAACCCACTCGTGCACCCAACTGATCTTCAGCATCTTTTACTTTCACCAGC
GTTTCTGGGTGAGCAAAAACAGGAAGGCAAAATGCCGCAAAAAAGGGAATAAGGGCGACACGGAAATGTT
GAATACTCATACTCTTCCTTTTTCAATATTATTGAAGCATTTATCAGGGTTATTGTCTCATGAGCGGATA
CATATTTGAATGTATTTAGAAAAATAAACAAATAGGGGTTCCGCGCACATTTCCCCGAAAAGTGCCACCT
AAATTGTAAGCGTTAATATTTTGTTAAAATTCGCGTTAAATTTTTGTTAAATCAGCTCATTTTTTAACCA
ATAGGCCGAAATCGGCAAAATCCCTTATAAATCAAAAGAATAGACCGAGATAGGGT
[37 nt withheld, positions 5027-5063]
AAAGAACGTGGACTCCAACGTCAAAGG
[49 nt withheld, positions 5091-5139]
T
[91 nt withheld, positions 5141-5231]
G
[124 nt withheld, positions 5233-5356]
CCCATTCGCCATTCAGGCTGCGCAACTGTTGGGAAGGGCGATCGGTGCGGGCCTCTTCGCTATTACGCCA
GCTGGCGAAAGGGGGATGTGCTGCAAGGCGATTAAGTTGGGTAACGCCAGGGTTTTCCCAGTCACGACGT
TGTAAAACGACGGCCAGTGAGCGCGCGTAATACGACTCACTATAGGGCGAATTGACTAGTACATAACTTA
CGGTAAATGGCCCGCCTGGCTGACCGCCCAACGACCCCCGCCCATTGACGTCAATAATGACGTATGTTCC
CATAGTAACGCCAATAGGGACTTTCCATTGACGTCAATGGGTGGAGTATTTACGGTAAACTGCCCACTTG
GCAGTACATCAAGTGTATCATATGCCAAGTACGCCCCCTATTGACGTCAATGACGGTAAATGGCCCGCCT
GGCATTATGCCCAGTACATGACCTTATGGGACTTTCCTACTTGGCAGTACATCTACGTATTAGTCATCGC
TATTACCATGGTGATGCGGTTTTGGCAGTACATCAATGGGCGTGGATAGCGGTTTGACTCACGGGGATTT
CCAAGTCTCCACCCCATTGACGTCAATGGGAGTTTGTTTTGGCACCAAAATCAACGGGACTTTCCAAAAT
GTCGTAACAACTCCGCCCCATTGACGCAAATGGGCGGTAGGCGTGTACGGTGGGAGGTCTATATAAGCAG
CGCGTTTTGCCTGTACTGGGTCTCTCTGGTTAGACCAGATCTGAGCCTGGGAGCTCTCTGGCTAACTAGG
GAACCCACTGCTTAAGCCTCAATAAAGCTTGCCTTGAGTGCTTCAAGTAGTGTGTGCCCGTCTGTTGTGT
GACTCTGGTAACTAGAGATCCCTCAGACCCTTTTAGTCAGTGTGGAAAATCTCTAGCAGTGGCGCCCGAA
CAGGGACTTGAAAGCGAAAGGGAAACCAGAGGAGCTCTCTCGACGCAGGACTCGGCTTGCTGAAGCGCGC
ACGGCAAGAGGCGAGGGGCGGCGACTGGTGAGTACGCCAAAAATTTTGACTAGCGGAGGCTAGAAGGAGA
GAGATGGGTGCGAGAGCGTCAGTATTAAGCGGGGGAGAATTAGATCGCGATGGGAAAAAATTCGGTTAAG
GCCAGGGGGAAAGAAAAAATATAAATTAAAACATATAGTATGGGCAAGCAGGGAGCTAGAACGATTCGCA
GTTAATCCTGGCCTGTTAGAAACATCAGAAGGCTGTAGACAAATACTGGGACAGCTACAACCATCCCTTC
AGACAGGATCAGAAGAACTTAGATCATTATATAATACAGTAGCAACCCTCTATTGTGTGCATCAAAGGAT
AGAGATAAAAGACACCAAGGAAGCTTTAGACAAGATAGAGGAAGAGCAAAACAAAAGTAAGACCACCGCA
CAGCAAGCGGCCGGCCGCGCTGATCTTCAGACCTGGAGGAGGAGATATGAGGGACAATTGGAGAAGTGAA
TTATATAAATATAAAGTAGTAAAAATTGAACCATTAGGAGTAGCACCCACCAAGGCAAAGAGAAGAGTGG
TGCAGAGAGAAAAAAGAGCAGTGGGAATAGGAGCTTTGTTCCTTGGGTTCTTGGGAGCAGCAGGAAGCAC
TATGGGCGCAGCGTCAATGACGCTGACGGTACAGGCCAGACAATTATTGTCTGGTATAGTGCAGCAGCAG
AACAATTTGCTGAGGGCTATTGAGGCGCAACAGCATCTGTTGCAACTCACAGTCTGGGGCATCAAGCAGC
TCCAGGCAAGAATCCTGGCTGTGGAAAGATACCTAAAGGATCAACAGCTCCTGGGGATTTGGGGTTGCTC
TGGAAAACTCATTTGCACCACTGCTGTGCCTTGGAATGCTAGTTGGAGTAATAAATCTCTGGAACAGATT
TGGAATCACACGACCTGGATGGAGTGGGACAGAGAAATTAACAATTACACAAGCTTAATACACTCCTTAA
TTGAAGAATCGCAAAACCAGCAAGAAAAGAATGAACAAGAATTATTGGAATTAGATAAATGGGCAAGTTT
GTGGAATTGGTTTAACATAACAAATTGGCTGTGGTATATAAAATTATTCATAATGATAGTAGGAGGCTTG
GTAGGTTTAAGAATAGTTTTTGCTGTACTTTCTATAGTGAATAGAGTTAGGCAGGGATATTCACCATTAT
CGTTTCAGACCCACCTCCCAACCCCGAGGGGACCCGACAGGCCCGAAGGAATAGAAGAAGAAGGTGGAGA
GAGAGACAGAGACAGATCCATTCGATTAGTGAACGGATCGGCACTGCGTGCGCCAATTCTGCAGACAAAT
GGCAGTATTCATCCACAATTTTAAAAGAAAAGGGGGGATTGGGGGGTACAGTGCAGGGGAAAGAATAGTA
GACATAATAGCAACAGACATACAAACTAAAGAATTACAAAAACAAATTACAAAAATTCAAAATTTTCGGG
TTTATTACAGGGACAGCAGAGATCCAGTTTGGTTAGTACCGGGCCCTACGCGTCCAAGGTCGGGCAGGAA
GAGGGCCTATTTCCCATGATTCCTTCATATTTGCATATACGATACAAGGCTGTTAGAGAGATAATTAGAA
TTAATTTGACTGTAAACACAAAGATATTAGTACAAAATACGTGACGTAGAAAGTAATAATTTCTTGGGTA
GTTTGCAGTTTTAAAATTATGTTTTAAAATGGACTATCATATGCTTACCGTAACTTGAAAGTATTTCGAT
TTCTTGGCTTTATATATCTTGTGGAAAGGACGAAACACCGCCGCTATGAGCTTGATACCGTTTAAGAGCT
ATGCTGGAAACAGCATAGCAAGTTTAAATAAGGCTAGTCCGTTATCAACTTGAAAAAGTGGCACCGAGTC
GGTGCTTTTTTTGGATCCAATTCTACCGGGTAGGGGAGGCGCTTTTCCCAAGGCAGTCTGGAGCATGCGC
TTTAGCAGCCCCGCTGGGCACTTGGCGCTACACAAGTGGCCTCTGGCCTCGCACACATTCCACATCCACC
GGTAGGCGCCAACCGGCTCCGTTCTTTGGTGGCCCCTTCGCGCCACCTTCTACTCCTCCCCTAGTCAGGA
AGTTCCCCCCCGCCCCGCAGCTCGCGTCGTGCAGGACGTGACAAATGGAAGTAGCACGTCTCACTAGTCT
CGTGCAGATGGACAGCACCGCTGAGCAATGGAAGCGGGTAGGCCTTTGGGGCAGCGGCCAATAGCAGCTT
TGCTCCTTCGCTTTCTGGGCTCAGAGGCTGGGAAGGGGTGGGTCCGGGGGCGGGCTCAGGGGCGGGCTCA
GGGG
Features (pLannotate 1.2.2; 28 found; start..end, strand, type, name):
    143..739     +  CDS            PuroR (fragment): puromycin N-acetyltransferase; pac from Streptomyces; confers resistance to puromycin
    812..1510    +  CDS            TagBFP: TagBFP is a basic (constitutively fluorescent) blue fluorescent protein published in 2008, derived from Entacmaea quadricolor. It is reported to be a very rapidly-maturing monomer with very low acid sensitivity.
   1522..2108    +  misc_feature   WPRE: woodchuck hepatitis virus posttranscriptional regulatory element
   2102..2248    +  CDS            nef (fragment): NEF_HV1LA - Experimental evidence at protein level: Swiss-Prot protein existence level 1. Extracellular Nef protein targets CD4(+) T-lymphocytes for apoptosis by interacting with CXCR4 surface receptors. From Human immunodeficiency virus type 1 group M subtype B (isolate Lai) (HIV-1).
   2256..2434    +  LTR            5' LTR (truncated): truncated 5' long terminal repeat (LTR) from HIV-1
   2460..2571    +  polyA_signal   bGH poly(A) signal: bovine growth hormone polyadenylation signal
   2710..2728    -  promoter       T3 promoter: promoter for bacteriophage T3 RNA polymerase
   2773..2789    -  protein_bind   lac operator: The lac repressor binds to the lac operator to inhibit transcription in E. coli. This inhibition can be relieved by adding lactose or isopropyl-β-D-thiogalactopyranoside (IPTG). lac repressor encoded by lacI
   2797..2827    -  promoter       lac promoter: promoter for the E. coli lac operon
   2842..2863    -  protein_bind   CAP binding site: CAP binding activates transcription in the presence of cAMP. E. coli catabolite activator protein
   2876..2968    -  CDS            lacI (fragment): lac repressor; lacI; The lac repressor binds to the lac operator to inhibit transcription in E. coli. This inhibition can be relieved by adding lactose or isopropyl-β-D-thiogalactopyranoside (IPTG).
   3151..3739    -  rep_origin     ori: high-copy-number ColE1/pMB1/pBR322/pUC origin of replication
   3910..4770    -  CDS            AmpR: β-lactamase; bla; confers resistance to ampicillin, carbenicillin, and related antibiotics
   4771..4875    -  promoter       AmpR promoter: bla
   4928..5356    -  rep_origin     f1 ori (sequence partly withheld): f1 bacteriophage origin of replication; arrow indicates direction of (+) strand synthesis
   5361..5516    -  CDS            lacZα (fragment): LacZα fragment of β-galactosidase; lacZ fragment
   5524..5542    +  promoter       T7 promoter: promoter for bacteriophage T7 RNA polymerase
   5556..5856    +  enhancer       CMV enhancer: human cytomegalovirus immediate early enhancer
   5857..6056    +  promoter       CMV promoter: human cytomegalovirus (CMV) immediate early promoter
   6074..6254    +  LTR            5' LTR (truncated): truncated 5' long terminal repeat (LTR) from HIV-1
   6301..6426    +  misc_feature   HIV-1 Ψ: packaging signal of human immunodeficiency virus type 1
   6410..6748    +  CDS            HIV-1 gag (fragment): gag protein from human immunodeficiency virus 1; gag
   6925..7158    +  misc_feature   RRE: The Rev response element (RRE) of HIV-1 allows for Rev-dependent mRNA export from the nucleus to the cytoplasm.
   7535..7635    +  CDS            Rev (fragment): human immunodeficiency virus 1 (HIV-1) Rev protein; rev; enhances nuclear export of unspliced and incompletely spliced viral mRNAs
   7685..7802    +  misc_feature   cPPT/CTS: central polypurine tract and central termination sequence of HIV-1
   7877..8117    +  promoter       U6 promoter: RNA polymerase III promoter for human U6 snRNA
   8164..8231    +  misc_RNA       tracrRNA (fragment): trans-activating CRISPR RNA for the Streptococcus pyogenes CRISPR/Cas9 system
   8254..103     +  promoter       PGK promoter (across the origin): mouse phosphoglycerate kinase 1 promoter
