[The description below was written by a language model from this plasmid's Addgene catalogue record and pLannotate feature annotations shown in this document.]
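Description:
pKLV2-U6gRNA5(gKAT7-A10)-PGKpuro2ABFP-W is an 8,650 bp HIV-1-based lentiviral CRISPR guide vector built on the pKLV2-U6gRNA5(BbsI)-PGKpuroBFP-W backbone. It expresses a single guide RNA (ID A10) against human KAT7, also known as HBO1 or MYST2. In bacteria it is maintained as a high-copy plasmid through a ColE1/pUC-type origin and selected with ampicillin via β-lactamase. An f1 origin and remnants of a phagemid-type cloning region (lac promoter/operator, lacZα fragment, T3 and T7 promoters) are also present.

The transfer cassette begins with a CMV enhancer/promoter fused to a truncated 5' LTR, which drives transcription of the viral genome in packaging cells. This is followed by the Ψ packaging signal with a partial gag sequence, the RRE for Rev-dependent nuclear export, and the cPPT/CTS element. Downstream, the human U6 Pol III promoter transcribes the 20-nt KAT7 spacer, which was inserted between two BbsI sites that were destroyed during cloning. The spacer is joined to a Streptococcus pyogenes Cas9 guide scaffold, annotated as a tracrRNA fragment. A mouse PGK promoter then drives puromycin N-acetyltransferase and TagBFP; the construct name indicates these are linked by a 2A peptide, so transduced cells can be both puromycin-selected and tracked by blue fluorescence. A WPRE enhances transcript expression, and the cassette ends with a truncated 3' LTR followed by a bGH polyadenylation signal.

The vector carries no Cas9, so it is meant for use in cells that supply the nuclease separately. The associated publication examines KAT7 as a genetic vulnerability in MLL-rearranged acute myeloid leukemia.
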