Addgene plasmid #159288: pKLV2-U6gRNA5(gKAT7-A10)-PGKpuro2ABFP-W
Purpose: Lentiviral vector expressing gRNA targeting KAT7 (gRNA ID. A10)
Depositing lab: Kosuke Yusa. Depositing organization: Wellcome Sanger Institute. Publication: KAT7 is a genetic vulnerability of acute myeloid leukemias driven by MLL rearrangements. Au YZ, Gu M, De Braekeleer E, Gozdecka M, Aspris D, Tarumoto Y, Cooper J, Yu J, Ong SH, Chen X, Tzelepis K, Huntly BJP, Vassiliou G, Yusa K. Leukemia. 2021 Apr;35(4):1012-1022. doi: 10.1038/s41375-020-1001-z. Epub 2020 Aug 6. PubMed 32764680.
Backbone
  Vector backbone: pKLV2-U6gRNA5(BbsI)-PGKpuroBFP-W
  Backbone size w/o insert (bp): 8630
  Total vector size (bp): 8650
  Vector type: Mammalian Expression, Lentiviral, CRISPR
  Selectable markers: Puromycin
Growth in bacteria
  Bacterial resistance: Ampicillin, 100 μg/mL
  Growth temperature: 37°C
  Growth strain: NEB Stable
  Copy number: High Copy
Gene/Insert
  Gene/Insert name: guide RNA targeting KAT7 (ID. A10)
  gRNA/shRNA sequence: GCCGCTATGAGCTTGATACC
  Species: H. sapiens (human)
  GenBank ID: NM_007067
  Entrez Gene: KAT7 (a.k.a. HBO1, HBOA, MYST2, ZC2HC7)
  Promoter: human U6 promoter
  Cloning method: Restriction Enzyme; 5′ cloning site BbsI (destroyed during cloning); 3′ cloning site BbsI (destroyed during cloning)
  Sequencing primers: 5′ AGATAATTAGAATTAATTTGACTG
Terms and licenses: Academic/Nonprofit Terms; Industry Terms: Not Available to Industry
Depositor comments: Please visit https://www.biorxiv.org/content/10.1101/2020.04.25.054049v1 for bioRxiv preprint.
How to cite: pKLV2-U6gRNA5(gKAT7-A10)-PGKpuro2ABFP-W was a gift from Kosuke Yusa (Addgene plasmid # 159288 ; http://n2t.net/addgene:159288 ; RRID:Addgene_159288)
